>Addgene plasmid #185612 | PE-P3-rice | addgene full sequence | sequence record 368287 | Addgene NGS Result
ATGTTTGTCATCTGGAGCCATAGAACAGGGTTCATC
[978 nt withheld, positions 37-1014]
TAAAAACTGGGGATAACGCCTTAAATGGCGAAGAAACGGTCTAAATAGGCTGATTCAAGGCATTTACGGG
AGAAAAAATCGGCTCAAACATGAAGAAATGAAATGACTGAGTCAGCCGAGAAGAATTTCCCCGCTTATTC
GCACCTTCCCTAATTATAACAAGACGAACTCCAATTCACTGTTCCTTGCATTCTAAAACCTTAAATACCA
GAAAACAGCTTTTTCAAAGTTGTTTTCAAAGTTGGCGTATAACATAGTATCGACGGAGCCGATTTTGAAA
CCGCGGTGATCACAGGCAGCAACGCTCTGTCATCGTTACAATCAACATGCTACCCTCCGCGAGATCATCC
GTGTTTCAAACCCGGCAGCTTAGTTGCCGTTCTTCCGAATAGCATCGGTAACATGAGCAAAGTCTGCCGC
CTTACAACGGCTCTCCCGCTGACGCCGTCCCGGACTGATGGGCTGCCTGTATCGAGTGGTGATTTTGTGC
CGAGCTGCCGGTCGGGGAGCTGTTGGCTGGCTGGTGGCAGGATATATTGTGGTGTAAACAAATTGACGCT
TAGACAACTTAATAACACATTGCGGACGTTTTTAATGTAGGTACCACCTAAATTTCCAAGCTTGTCGTGC
CCCTCTCTAGAGATAATGAGCATTGCATGTCTAAGTTATAAAAAATTACCACATATTTTTTTTGTCACAC
TTGTTTGAAGTGCAGTTTATCTATCTTTATACATATATTTAAACTTTACTCTACGAATAATATAATCTAT
AGTACTACAATAATATCAGTGTTTTAGAGAATCATATAAATGAACAGTTAGACATGGTCTAAAGGACAAT
TGAGTATTTTGACAACAGGACTCTACAGTTTTATCTTTTTAGTGTGCATGTGTTCTCCTTTTTTTTTGCA
AATAGCTTCACCTATATAATACTTCATCCATTTTATTAGTACATCCATTTAGGGTTTAGGGTTAATGGTT
TTTATAGACTAATTTTTTTAGTACATCTATTTTATTCTATTTTAGCCTCTAAATTAAGAAAACTAAAACT
CTATTTTAGTTTTTTTATTTAATAATTTAGATATAAAATAGAATAAAATAAAGTGACTAAAAATTAAACA
AATACCCTTTAAGAAATTAAAAAAACTAAGGAAACATTTTTCTTGTTTCGAGTAGATAATGCCAGCCTGT
TAAACGCCGTCGACGAGTCTAACGGACACCAACCAGCGAACCAGCAGCGTCGCGTCGGGCCAAGCGAAGC
AGACGGCACGGCATCTCTGTCGCTGCCTCTGGACCCCTCTCGAGAGTTCCGCTCCACCGTTGGACTTGCT
CCGCTGTCGGCATCCAGAAATTGCGTGGCGGAGCGGCAGACGTGAGCCGGCACGGCAGGCGGCCTCCTCC
TCCTCTCACGGCACCGGCAGCTACGGGGGATTCCTTTCCCACCGCTCCTTCGCTTTCCCTTCCTCGCCCG
CCGTAATAAATAGACACCCCCTCCACACCCTCTTTCCCCAACCTCGTGTTGTTCGGAGCGCACACACACA
CAACCAGATCTCCCCCAAATCCMCCCGTCGGCACCTCCGCTTCAAGGTACGCCGCTCGTCCTCCCCCCCC
CCCCTCTCTACCTTCTCTAGATCGGCGTTCCGGTCCATGGTTAGGGCCCGGTAGTTCTACTTCTGTTCAT
GTTTGTGTTAGATCCGTGTTTGTGTTAGATCCGTGCTGCTAGCGTTCGTACACGGATGCGACCTGTACGT
CAGACACGTTCTGATTGCTAACTTGCCAGTGTTTCTCTTTGGGGAATCCTGGGATGGCTCTAGCCGTTCC
GCAGACGGGATCGATTTCATGATTTTTTTTGTTTCGTTGCATAGGGTTTGGTTTGCCCTTTTCCTTTATT
TCAATATATGCCGTGCACTTGTTTGTCGGGTCATCTTTTCATGCTTTTTTTTGTCTTGGTTGTGATGATG
TGGTCTGGTTGGGCGGTCGTTCTAGATCGGAGTAGAATTCTGTTTCAAACTACCTGGTGGATTTATTAAT
TTTGGATCTGTATGTGTGTGCCATACATATTCATAGTTACGAATTGAAGATGATGGATGGAAATATCGAT
CTAGGATAGGTATACATGTTGATGCGGGTTTTACTGATGCATATACAGAGATGCTTTTTGTTCGCTTGGT
TGTGATGATGTGGTGTGGTTGGGCGGTCGTTCATTCGTTCTAGATCGGAGTAGAATACTGTTTCAAACTA
CCTGGTGTATTTATTAATTTTGGAACTGTATGTGTGTGTCATACATCTTCATAGTTACGAGTTTAAGATG
GATGGAAATATCGATCTAGGATAGGTATACATGTTGATGTGGGTTTTACTGATGCATATACATGATGGCA
TATGCAGCATCTATTCATATGCTCTAACCTTGAGTACCTATCTATTATAATAAACAAGTATGTTTTATAA
TTATTTTGATCTTGATATACTTGGATGATGGCATATGCAGCAGCTATATGTGGATTTTTTTAGCCCTGCC
TTCATACGCTATTTATTTGCTTGGTACTGTTTCTTTTGTCGATGCTCACCCTGTTGTTTGGTGTTACTTC
TGCAGTACGTAAGCATGGACTACAAGGACCACGACGGGGATTACAAAGACCACGACATAGACTACAAGGA
TGACGATGACAAAATGGCACCGAAGAAAAAAAGGAAGGTCGGCGGCTCCCCGAAGAAAAAAAGGAAGGTC
GGCGGCTCCCCGAAGAAAAAAAGGAAGGTCGGCGGCTCCCCGAAGAAAAAAAGGAAGGTCGGAATCCATG
GCGTTCCAGAAACCCTCAATATCGAGGACGAGTACAGGCTGCATGAGACATCCAAGGAGCCGGACGTGTC
ACTCGGCTCTACATGGCTGAGCGATTTCCCACAGGCCTGGGCGGAGACAGGCGGCATGGGCCTCGCGGTC
AGGCAGGCGCCGCTCATCATTCCACTGAAGGCGACCTCCACACCGGTCAGCATCAAGCAGTACCCAATGT
CACAGGAGGCACGGCTCGGCATCAAGCCACACATTCAGAGGCTCCTGGACCAGGGCATTCTGGTCCCTTG
CCAGAGCCCGTGGAACACCCCTCTCCTGCCGGTGAAGAAGCCTGGCACAAATGACTACAGGCCGGTCCAG
GATCTCAGGGAGGTGAACAAGCGCGTCGAGGATATCCATCCGACCGTGCCGAACCCATACAATCTCCTGT
CAGGCCTCCCGCCATCTCACCAGTGGTACACCGTCCTCGACCTGAAGGATGCGTTCTTCTGCCTCAGGCT
GCATCCAACAAGCCAGCCTCTCTTCGCCTTCGAGTGGCGCGATCCAGAGATGGGCATTTCAGGCCAGCTC
ACCTGGACACGGCTGCCACAGGGCTTCAAGAACTCTCCTACCCTCTTCAATGAGGCGCTCCATCGGGACC
TGGCCGATTTCAGGATCCAGCACCCTGACCTCATTCTCCTGCAGTACGTGGACGATCTCCTGCTCGCCGC
GACATCAGAGCTGGATTGCCAGCAGGGCACCAGGGCCCTGCTCCAGACACTCGGCAATCTGGGCTACCGG
GCCTCTGCGAAGAAGGCCCAGATCTGCCAGAAGCAGGTGAAGTACCTCGGCTACCTGCTCAAGGAGGGAC
AGAGGTGGCTGACAGAGGCAAGGAAGGAGACAGTCATGGGCCAGCCTACCCCGAAGACACCTCGGCAGCT
CAGGGAGTTCCTGGGCAAGGCCGGATTCTGCAGGCTCTTCATTCCAGGATTCGCGGAGATGGCGGCGCCA
CTCTACCCTCTGACCAAGCCGGGCACACTGTTCAACTGGGGCCCAGACCAGCAGAAGGCGTACCAGGAGA
TTAAGCAGGCACTGCTCACAGCACCTGCGCTCGGCCTGCCGGACCTCACAAAGCCATTCGAGCTGTTCGT
GGATGAGAAGCAGGGCTACGCGAAGGGAGTCCTGACACAGAAGCTGGGACCATGGAGGCGCCCAGTGGCC
TACCTCTCAAAGAAGCTCGACCCAGTGGCGGCCGGATGGCCTCCGTGCCTGAGGATGGTGGCGGCCATTG
CCGTCCTCACCAAGGATGCCGGCAAGCTGACAATGGGCCAGCCTCTCGTGATTCTGGCGCCGCATGCGGT
GGAGGCCCTGGTCAAGCAGCCACCTGATAGGTGGCTGTCCAACGCGCGCATGACCCACTACCAGGCCCTG
CTCCTGGACACAGATAGGGTCCAGTTCGGACCAGTGGTGGCACTCAATCCTGCCACACTGCTGCCACTCC
CTGAGGAGGGCCTGCAGCATAACTGCCTCGATATTCTGGCGGAGGCCCATGGCACCCGGCCAGACCTCAC
AGATCAGCCGCTGCCAGACGCCGATCACACCTGGTACACAGATGGCTCATCTCTCCTGCAGGAGGGCCAG
AGGAAGGCCGGAGCAGCCGTGACCACAGAGACAGAGGTCATCTGGGCAAAGGCCCTCCCAGCGGGCACCT
CAGCACAGAGGGCCGAGCTCATTGCACTGACACAGGCGCTCAAGATGGCCGAGGGCAAGAAGCTGAATGT
GTACACAGACTCCAGGTACGCATTCGCCACAGCACACATCCATGGCGAGATTTACAGGCGGAGGGGATGG
CTCACATCAGAGGGAAAGGAGATCAAGAACAAGGATGAGATTCTCGCGCTCCTGAAGGCCCTCTTCCTGC
CTAAGCGCCTGTCAATCATTCACTGCCCAGGACATCAGAAGGGACACTCAGCCGAGGCAAGGGGAAATAG
GATGGCAGACCAGGCGGCCAGGAAGGCAGCGATCACCGAGACACCAGATACCTCCACACTCCTGATTGAG
AACTCCAGCCCTAGCGGTGGCTCCAGCGGTGGTAGCAGCGGTAGCGAAACTCCAGGGACCTCGGAATCGG
CGACTCCAGAATCCAGTGGGGGTAGCAGCGGCGGATCCAGCGACAAGAAGTACTCCATCGGCCTCGACAT
CGGCACCAACAGCGTCGGCTGGGCGGTGATCACCGACGAGTACAAGGTCCCGTCCAAGAAGTTCAAGGTC
CTGGGCAACACCGACCGCCACTCCATCAAGAAGAACCTCATCGGCGCCCTCCTCTTCGACTCCGGCGAGA
CGGCGGAGGCGACCCGCCTCAAGCGCACCGCCCGCCGCCGCTACACCCGCCGCAAGAACCGCATCTGCTA
CCTCCAGGAGATCTTCTCCAACGAGATGGCGAAGGTCGACGACTCCTTCTTCCACCGCCTCGAGGAGTCC
TTCCTCGTGGAGGAGGACAAGAAGCACGAGCGCCACCCCATCTTCGGCAACATCGTCGACGAGGTCGCCT
ACCACGAGAAGTACCCCACTATCTACCACCTTCGTAAGAAGCTTGTTGACTCTACTGATAAGGCTGATCT
TCGTCTCATCTACCTTGCTCTCGCTCACATGATCAAGTTCCGTGGTCACTTCCTTATCGAGGGTGACCTT
AACCCTGATAACTCCGACGTGGACAAGCTCTTCATCCAGCTCGTCCAGACCTACAACCAGCTCTTCGAGG
AGAACCCTATCAACGCTTCCGGTGTCGACGCTAAGGCGATCCTTTCCGCTAGGCTCTCCAAGTCCAGGCG
TCTCGAGAACCTCATCGCCCAGCTCCCTGGTGAGAAGAAGAACGGTCTTTTCGGTAACCTCATCGCTCTC
TCCCTCGGTCTGACCCCTAACTTCAAGTCCAACTTCGACCTCGCTGAGGACGCTAAGCTTCAGCTCTCCA
AGGATACCTACGACGATGATCTCGACAACCTCCTCGCTCAGATTGGAGATCAGTACGCTGATCTCTTCCT
TGCTGCTAAGAACCTCTCCGATGCTATCCTCCTTTCGGATATCCTTAGGGTTAACACTGAGATCACTAAG
GCTCCTCTTTCTGCTTCCATGATCAAGCGCTACGACGAGCACCACCAGGACCTCACCCTCCTCAAGGCTC
TTGTTCGTCAGCAGCTCCCCGAGAAGTACAAGGAGATCTTCTTCGACCAGTCCAAGAACGGCTACGCCGG
TTACATTGACGGTGGAGCTAGCCAGGAGGAGTTCTACAAGTTCATCAAGCCAATCCTTGAGAAGATGGAT
GGTACTGAGGAGCTTCTCGTTAAGCTTAACCGTGAGGACCTCCTTAGGAAGCAGAGGACTTTCGATAACG
GCTCTATCCCTCACCAGATCCACCTTGGTGAGCTTCACGCCATCCTTCGTAGGCAGGAGGACTTCTACCC
TTTCCTCAAGGACAACCGTGAGAAGATCGAGAAGATCCTTACTTTCCGTATTCCTTACTACGTTGGTCCT
CTTGCTCGTGGTAACTCCCGTTTCGCTTGGATGACTAGGAAGTCCGAGGAGACTATCACCCCTTGGAACT
TCGAGGAGGTTGTTGACAAGGGTGCTTCCGCCCAGTCCTTCATCGAGCGCATGACCAACTTCGACAAGAA
CCTCCCCAACGAGAAGGTCCTCCCCAAGCACTCCCTCCTCTACGAGTACTTCACGGTCTACAACGAGCTC
ACCAAGGTCAAGTACGTCACCGAGGGTATGCGCAAGCCTGCCTTCCTCTCCGGCGAGCAGAAGAAGGCTA
TCGTTGACCTCCTCTTCAAGACCAACCGCAAGGTCACCGTCAAGCAGCTCAAGGAGGACTACTTCAAGAA
GATCGAGTGCTTCGACTCCGTCGAGATCAGCGGCGTTGAGGACCGTTTCAACGCTTCTCTCGGTACCTAC
CACGATCTCCTCAAGATCATCAAGGACAAGGACTTCCTCGACAACGAGGAGAACGAGGACATCCTCGAGG
ACATCGTCCTCACTCTTACTCTCTTCGAGGATAGGGAGATGATCGAGGAGAGGCTCAAGACTTACGCTCA
TCTCTTCGATGACAAGGTTATGAAGCAGCTCAAGCGTCGCCGTTACACCGGTTGGGGTAGGCTCTCCCGC
AAGCTCATCAACGGTATCAGGGATAAGCAGAGCGGCAAGACTATCCTCGACTTCCTCAAGTCTGATGGTT
TCGCTAACAGGAACTTCATGCAGCTCATCCACGATGACTCTCTTACCTTCAAGGAGGATATTCAGAAGGC
TCAGGTGTCCGGTCAGGGCGACTCTCTCCACGAGCACATTGCTAACCTTGCTGGTTCCCCTGCTATCAAG
AAGGGCATCCTTCAGACTGTTAAGGTTGTCGATGAGCTTGTCAAGGTTATGGGTCGTCACAAGCCTGAGA
ACATCGTCATCGAGATGGCTCGTGAGAACCAGACTACCCAGAAGGGTCAGAAGAACTCGAGGGAGCGCAT
GAAGAGGATTGAGGAGGGTATCAAGGAGCTTGGTTCTCAGATCCTTAAGGAGCACCCTGTCGAGAACACC
CAGCTCCAGAACGAGAAGCTCTACCTCTACTACCTCCAGAACGGTAGGGATATGTACGTTGACCAGGAGC
TCGACATCAACAGGCTTTCTGACTACGACGTCGACGCCATTGTTCCTCAGTCTTTCCTTAAGGATGACTC
CATCGACAACAAGGTCCTCACGAGGTCCGACAAGAACAGGGGTAAGTCGGACAACGTCCCTTCCGAGGAG
GTTGTCAAGAAGATGAAGAACTACTGGAGGCAGCTTCTCAACGCTAAGCTCATTACCCAGAGGAAGTTCG
ACAACCTCACGAAGGCTGAGAGGGGTGGCCTTTCCGAGCTTGACAAGGCTGGTTTCATCAAGAGGCAGCT
TGTTGAGACGAGGCAGATTACCAAGCACGTTGCTCAGATCCTCGATTCTAGGATGAACACCAAGTACGAC
GAGAACGACAAGCTCATCCGCGAGGTCAAGGTGATCACCCTCAAGTCCAAGCTCGTCTCCGACTTCCGCA
AGGACTTCCAGTTCTACAAGGTCCGCGAGATCAACAACTACCACCACGCTCACGATGCTTACCTTAACGC
TGTCGTTGGTACCGCTCTTATCAAGAAGTACCCTAAGCTTGAGTCCGAGTTCGTCTACGGTGACTACAAG
GTCTACGACGTTCGTAAGATGATCGCCAAGTCCGAGCAGGAGATCGGCAAGGCCACCGCCAAGTACTTCT
TCTACTCCAACATCATGAACTTCTTCAAGACCGAGATCACCCTCGCCAACGGCGAGATCCGCAAGCGCCC
TCTTATCGAGACGAACGGTGAGACTGGTGAGATCGTTTGGGACAAGGGTCGCGACTTCGCTACTGTTCGC
AAGGTCCTTTCTATGCCTCAGGTTAACATCGTCAAGAAGACCGAGGTCCAGACCGGTGGCTTCTCCAAGG
AGTCTATCCTTCCAAAGAGAAACTCGGACAAGCTCATCGCTAGGAAGAAGGATTGGGACCCTAAGAAGTA
CGGTGGTTTCGACTCCCCTACTGTCGCCTACTCCGTCCTCGTGGTCGCCAAGGTGGAGAAGGGTAAGTCG
AAGAAGCTCAAGTCCGTCAAGGAGCTCCTCGGCATCACCATCATGGAGCGCTCCTCCTTCGAGAAGAACC
CGATCGACTTCCTCGAGGCCAAGGGCTACAAGGAGGTCAAGAAGGACCTCATCATCAAGCTCCCCAAGTA
CTCTCTTTTCGAGCTCGAGAACGGTCGTAAGAGGATGCTGGCTTCCGCTGGTGAGCTCCAGAAGGGTAAC
GAGCTTGCTCTTCCTTCCAAGTACGTGAACTTCCTCTACCTCGCCTCCCACTACGAGAAGCTCAAGGGTT
CCCCTGAGGATAACGAGCAGAAGCAGCTCTTCGTGGAGCAGCACAAGCACTACCTCGACGAGATCATCGA
GCAGATCTCCGAGTTCTCCAAGCGCGTCATCCTCGCTGACGCTAACCTCGACAAGGTCCTCTCCGCCTAC
AACAAGCACCGCGACAAGCCCATCCGCGAGCAGGCCGAGAACATCATCCACCTCTTCACGCTCACGAACC
TCGGCGCCCCTGCTGCTTTCAAGTACTTCGACACCACCATCGACAGGAAGCGTTACACGTCCACCAAGGA
GGTTCTCGACGCTACTCTCATCCACCAGTCCATCACCGGTCTTTACGAGACTCGTATCGACCTTTCCCAG
CTTGGTGGTGATGACGATGACAAAATGGCACCGAAGAAAAAAAGGAAGGTCGGCGGCTCCCCGAAGAAAA
AAAGGAAGGTCGGCGGCTCCCCGAAGAAAAAAAGGAAGGTCGGCGGCTCCCCGAAGAAAAAAAGGAAGGT
CGGAATCCATGGCGGATCAGGAGCCACCAACTTCTCCCTCCTCAAGCAGGCCGGCGACGTGGAGGAGAAC
CCGGGCCCAATGAAAAAGCCTGAACTCACCGCGACGTCTGTCGAGAAGTTTCTGATCGAAAAGTTCGACA
GCGTCTCCGACCTGATGCAGCTCTCGGAGGGCGAAGAATCTCGTGCTTTCAGCTTCGATGTAGGAGGGCG
TGGATATGTCCTGCGGGTAAATAGCTGCGCCGATGGTTTCTACAAAGATCGTTATGTTTATCGGCACTTT
GCATCGGCCGCGCTCCCGATTCCGGAAGTGCTTGACATTGGGGAGTTTAGCGAGAGCCTGACCTATTGCA
TCTCCCGCCGTTCACAGGGTGTCACGTTGCAAGACCTGCCTGAAACCGAACTGCCCGCTGTTCTACAACC
GGTCGCGGAGGCTATGGATGCGATCGCTGCGGCCGATCTTAGCCAGACGAGCGGGTTCGGCCCATTCGGA
CCGCAAGGAATCGGTCAATACACTACATGGCGTGATTTCATATGCGCGATTGCTGATCCCCATGTGTATC
ACTGGCAAACTGTGATGGACGACACCGTCAGTGCGTCCGTCGCGCAGGCTCTCGATGAGCTGATGCTTTG
GGCCGAGGACTGCCCCGAAGTCCGGCACCTCGTGCACGCGGATTTCGGCTCCAACAATGTCCTGACGGAC
AATGGCCGCATAACAGCGGTCATTGACTGGAGCGAGGCGATGTTCGGGGATTCCCAATACGAGGTCGCCA
ACATCTTCTTCTGGAGGCCGTGGTTGGCTTGTATGGAGCAGCAGACGCGCTACTTCGAGCGGAGGCATCC
GGAGCTTGCAGGATCGCCACGACTCCGGGCGTATATGCTCCGCATTGGTCTTGACCAACTCTATCAGAGC
TTGGTTGACGGCAATTTCGATGATGCAGCTTGGGCGCAGGGTCGATGCGACGCAATCGTCCGATCCGGAG
CCGGGACTGTCGGGCGTACACAAATCGCCCGCAGAAGCGCGGCCGTCTGGACCGATGGCTGTGTAGAAGT
ACTCGCCGATAGTGGAAACCGACGCCCCAGCACTCGTCCGAGGGCAAAGAAATAGACTAGTTCCCGATCG
TTCAAACATTTGGCAATAAAGTTTCTTAAGATTGAATCCTGTTGCCGGTCTTGCGATGATTATCATATAA
TTTCTGTTGAATTACGTTAAGCATGTAATAATTAACATGTAATGCATGACGTTATTTATGAGGTGGGTTT
TTATGATTAGAGTCCCGCAATTATACATTTAATACGCGATAGAAAACAAAATATAGCGCGCAAACTAGGA
TAAATTATCGCGCGCGGTGTCATCTATGTTACTAGACCTGCAGGTGGAATCGGCAGCAAAGGATTTTTTC
CTGTAGTTTTCCCACAACCATTTTTTACCATCCGAATGATAGGATAGGAAAAATATCCAAGTGAACAGTA
TTCCTATAAAATTCCCGTAAAAAGCCTGCAATCCGAATGAGCCCTGAAGTCTGAACTAGCCGGTCACCTG
TACAGGCTATCGAGATGCCATACAAGAGACGGTAGTAGGAACTAGGAAGACGATGGTTGATTCGTCAGGC
GAAATCGTCGTCCTGCAGTCGCATCTATGGGCCTGGACGGAATAGGGGAAAAAGTTGGCCGGATAGGAGG
GAAAGGCCCAGGTGCTTACGTGCGAGGTAGGCCTGGGCTCTCAGCACTTCGATTCGTTGGCACCGGGGTA
GGATGCAATAGAGAGCAACGTTTAGTACCACCTCGCTTAGCTAGAGCAAACTGGACTGCCTTATATGCGC
GGGTGCTGGCTTGGCTGCCGTGAGACCGAGGTCTCGTTTTTTTTAAGCTTGGCGAGCTAGCGGCCGCATG
CATCGATCTCCTACATCGTATAAATTAGCCTATACGAAGTTATTGCATCTATGTCGGGTGCGGAGAAAGA
GGTAATGAAATGGCAGTATTAGATCTGATAACTTCGTATAATGTATGCTATACGAAGTTATGACTGCAGG
TCGACACCCATAATAGCTGTTTGCCAAGCTTGGCACTGGCCGTCGTTTTACAACGTCGTGACTGGGAAAA
CCCTGGCGTTACCCAACTTAATCGCCTTGCAGCACATCCCCCTTTCGCCAGCTGGCGTAATAGCGAAGAG
GCCCGCACCGATCGCCCTTCCCAACAGTTGCGCAGCCTGAATGGCGAATGCTAGAGCAGCTTGAGCTTGG
ATCAGATTGTCGTTTCCCGCCTTCAGTTTAAACTATCAGTGTTTGACAGGATATATTGGCGGGTAAACCT
AAGAGAAAAGAGCGTTTATTAGAATAATCGGATATTTAAAAGGGCGTGAAAAGGTTTATCCGTTCGTCCA
TTTGTATGTGCATGCCAACCACAGGGTTCCCCTCGGGATCAAAGTACTTTGATCCAACCCCTCCGCTGCT
ATAGTGCAGTCGGCTTCTGACGTTCAGTGCAGCCGTCTTCTGAAAACGACATGTCGCACAAGTCCTAAGT
TACGCGACAGGCTGCCGCCCTGCCCTTTTCCTGGCGTTTTCTTGTCGCGTGTTTTAGTCGCATAAAGTAG
AATACTTGCGACTAGAACCGGAGACATTACGCCATGAACAAGAGCGCCGCCGCTGGCCTGCTGGGCTATG
CCCGCGTCAGCACCGACGACCAGGACTTGACCAACCAACGGGCCGAACTGCACGCGGCCGGCTGCACCAA
GCTGTTTTCCGAGAAGATCACCGGCACCAGGCGCGACCGCCCGGAGCTGGCCAGGATGCTTGACCACCTA
CGCCCTGGCGACGTTGTGACAGTGACCAGGCTAGACCGCCTGGCCCGCAGCACCCGCGACCTACTGGACA
TTGCCGAGCGCATCCAGGAGGCCGGCGCGGGCCTGCGTAGCCTGGCAGAGCCGTGGGCCGACACCACCAC
GCCGGCCGGCCGCATGGTGTTGACCGTGTTCGCCGGCATTGCCGAGTTCGAGCGTTCCCTAATCATCGAC
CGCACCCGGAGCGGGCGCGAGGCCGCCAAGGCCCGAGGCGTGAAGTTTGGCCCCCGCCCTACCCTCACCC
CGGCACAGATCGCGCACGCCCGCGAGCTGATCGACCAGGAAGGCCGCACCGTGAAAGAGGCGGCTGCACT
GCTTGGCGTGCATCGCTCGACCCTGTACCGCGCACTTGAGCGCAGCGAGGAAGTGACGCCCACCGAGGCC
AGGCGGCGCGGTGCCTTCCGTGAGGACGCATTGACCGAGGCCGACGCCCTGGCGGCCGCCGAGAATGAAC
GCCAAGAGGAACAAGCATGAAACCGCACCAGGACGGCCAGGACGAACCGTTTTTCATTACCGAAGAGATC
GAGGCGGAGATGATCGCGGCCGGGTACGTGTTCGAGCCGCCCGCGCACGTCTCAACCGTGCGGCTGCATG
AAATCCTGGCCGGTTTGTCTGATGCCAAGCTGGCGGCCTGGCCGGCCAGCTTGGCCGCTGAAGAAACCGA
GCGCCGCCGTCTAAAAAGGTGATGTGTATTTGAGTAAAACAGCTTGCGTCATGCGGTCGCTGCGTATATG
ATGCGATGAGTAAATAAACAAATACGCAAGGGGAACGCATGAAGGTTATCGCTGTACTTAACCAGAAAGG
CGGGTCAGGCAAGACGACCATCGCAACCCATCTAGCCCGCGCCCTGCAACTCGCCGGGGCCGATGTTCTG
TTAGTCGATTCCGATCCCCAGGGCAGTGCCCGCGATTGGGCGGCCGTGCGGGAAGATCAACCGCTAACCG
TTGTCGGCATCGACCGCCCGACGATTGACCGCGACGTGAAGGCCATCGGCCGGCGCGACTTCGTAGTGAT
CGACGGAGCGCCCCAGGCGGCGGACTTGGCTGTGTCCGCGATCAAGGCAGCCGACTTCGTGCTGATTCCG
GTGCAGCCAAGCCCTTACGACATATGGGCCACCGCCGACCTGGTGGAGCTGGTTAAGCAGCGCATTGAGG
TCACGGATGGAAGGCTACAAGCGGCCTTTGTCGTGTCGCGGGCGATCAAAGGCACGCGCATCGGCGGTGA
GGTTGCCGAGGCGCTGGCCGGGTACGAGCTGCCCATTCTTGAGTCCCGTATCACGCAGCGCGTGAGCTAC
CCAGGCACTGCCGCCGCCGGCACAACCGTTCTTGAATCAGAACCCGAGGGCGACGCTGCCCGCGAGGTCC
AGGCGCTGGCCGCTGAAATTAAATCAAAACTCATTTGAGTTAATGAGGTAAAGAGAAAATGAGCAAAAGC
ACAAACACGCTAAGTGCCGGCCGTCCGAGCGCACGCAGCAGCAAGGCTGCAACGTTGGCCAGCCTGGCAG
ACACGCCAGCCATGAAGCGGGTCAACTTTCAGTTGCCGGCGGAGGATCACACCAAGCTGAAGATGTACGC
GGTACGCCAAGGCAAGACCATTACCGAGCTGCTATCTGAATACATCGCGCAGCTACCAGAGTAAATGAGC
AAATGAATAAATGAGTAGATGAATTTTAGCGGCTAAAGGAGGCGGCATGGAAAATCAAGAACAACCAGGC
ACCGACGCCGTGGAATGCCCCATGTGTGGAGGAACGGGCGGTTGGCCAGGCGTAAGCGGCTGGGTTGCCT
GCCGGCCCTGCAATGGCACTGGAACCCCCAAGCCCGAGGAATCGGCGTGAGCGGTCGCAAACCATCCGGC
CCGGTACAAATCGGCGCGGCGCTGGGTGATGACCTGGTGGAGAAGTTGAAGGCCGCGCAGGCCGCCCAGC
GGCAACGCATCGAGGCAGAAGCACGCCCCGGTGAATCGTGGCAAGCGGCCGCTGATCGAATCCGCAAAGA
ATCCCGGCAACCGCCGGCAGCCGGTGCGCCGTCGATTAGGAAGCCGCCCAAGGGCGACGAGCAACCAGAT
TTTTTCGTTCCGATGCTCTATGACGTGGGCACCCGCGATAGTCGCAGCATCATGGACGTGGCCGTTTTCC
GTCTGTCGAAGCGTGACCGACGAGCTGGCGAGGTGATCCGCTACGAGCTTCCAGACGGGCACGTAGAGGT
TTCCGCAGGGCCGGCCGGCATGGCCAGTGTGTGGGATTACGACCTGGTACTGATGGCGGTTTCCCATCTA
ACCGAATCCATGAACCGATACCGGGAAGGGAAGGGAGACAAGCCCGGCCGCGTGTTCCGTCCACACGTTG
CGGACGTACTCAAGTTCTGCCGGCGAGCCGATGGCGGAAAGCAGAAAGACGACCTGGTAGAAACCTGCAT
TCGGTTAAACACCACGCACGTTGCCATGCAGCGTACGAAGAAGGCCAAGAACGGCCGCCTGGTGACGGTA
TCCGAGGGTGAAGCCTTGATTAGCCGCTACAAGATCGTAAAGAGCGAAACCGGGCGGCCGGAGTACATCG
AGATCGAGCTAGCTGATTGGATGTACCGCGAGATCACAGAAGGCAAGAACCCGGACGTGCTGACGGTTCA
CCCCGATTACTTTTTGATCGATCCCGGCATCGGCCGTTTTCTCTACCGCCTGGCACGCCGCGCCGCAGGC
AAGGCAGAAGCCAGATGGTTGTTCAAGACGATCTACGAACGCAGTGGCAGCGCCGGAGAGTTCAAGAAGT
TCTGTTTCACCGTGCGCAAGCTGATCGGGTCAAATGACCTGCCGGAGTACGATTTGAAGGAGGAGGCGGG
GCAGGCTGGCCCGATCCTAGTCATGCGCTACCGCAACCTGATCGAGGGCGAAGCATCCGCCGGTTCCTAA
TGTACGGAGCAGATGCTAGGGCAAATTGCCCTAGCAGGGGAAAAAGGTCGAAAAGTTCTCTTTCCTGTGG
ATAGCACGTACATTGGGAACCCAAAGCCGTACATTGGGAACCGGAACCCGTACATTGGGAACCCAAAGCC
GTACATTGGGAACCGGTCACACATGTAAGTGACTGATATAAAAGAGAAAAAAGGCGATTTTTCCGCCTAA
AACTCTTTAAAACTTATTAAAACTCTTAAAACCCGCCTGGCCTGTGCATAACTGTCTGGCCAGCGCACAG
CCGAAGAGCTGCAAAAAGCGCCTACCCTTCGGTCGCTGCGCTCCCTACGCCCCGCCGCTTCGCGTCGGCC
TATCGCGGCCGCTGGCCGCTCAAAAATGGCTGGCCTACGGCCAGGCAATCTACCAGGGCGCGGACAAGCC
GCGCCGTCGCCACTCGACCGCCGGCGCCCACATCAAGGCACCCTGCCTCGCGCGTTTCGGTGATGACGGT
GAAAACCTCTGACACATGCAGCTCCCGGAGACGGTCACAGCTTGTCTGTAAGCGGATGCCGGGAGCAGAC
AAGCCCGTCAGGGCGCGTCAGCGGGTGTTGGCGGGTGTCGGGGCGCAGCCATGACCCAGTCACGTAGCGA
TAGCGGAGTGTATACTGGCTTAACTATGCGGCATCAGAGCAGATTGTACTGAGAGTGCACCATATGCGGT
GTGAAATACCGCACAGATGCGTAAGGAGAAAATACCGCATCAGGCGCTCTTCCGCTTCCTCGCTCACTGA
CTCGCTGCGCTCGGTCGTTCGGCTGCGGCGAGCGGTATCAGCTCACTCAAAGGCGGTAATACGGTTATCC
ACAGAATCAGGGGATAACGCAGGAAAGAACATGTGAGCAAAAGGCCAGCAAAAGGCCAGGAACCGTAAAA
AGGCCGCGTTGCTGGCGTTTTTCCATAGGCTCCGCCCCCCTGACGAGCATCACAAAAATCGACGCTCAAG
TCAGAGGTGGCGAAACCCGACAGGACTATAAAGATACCAGGCGTTTCCCCCTGGAAGCTCCCTCGTGCGC
TCTCCTGTTCCGACCCTGCCGCTTACCGGATACCTGTCCGCCTTTCTCCCTTCGGGAAGCGTGGCGCTTT
CTCATAGCTCACGCTGTAGGTATCTCAGTTCGGTGTAGGTCGTTCGCTCCAAGCTGGGCTGTGTGCACGA
ACCCCCCGTTCAGCCCGACCGCTGCGCCTTATCCGGTAACTATCGTCTTGAGTCCAACCCGGTAAGACAC
GACTTATCGCCACTGGCAGCAGCCACTGGTAACAGGATTAGCAGAGCGAGGTATGTAGGCGGTGCTACAG
AGTTCTTGAAGTGGTGGCCTAACTACGGCTACACTAGAAGGACAGTATTTGGTATCTGCGCTCTGCTGAA
GCCAGTTACCTTCGGAAAAAGAGTTGGTAGCTCTTGATCCGGCAAACAAACCACCGCTGGTAGCGGTGGT
TTTTTTGTTTGCAAGCAGCAGATTACGCGCAGAAAAAAAGGATCTCAAGAAGATCCTTTGATCTTTTCTA
CGGGGTCTGACGCTCAGTGGAACGAAAACTCACGTTAAGGGATTTTGGTCATGCATTCTAGGTACTAAAA
CAATTCATCCAGTAAAATATAATATTTTATTTTCTCCCAATCAGGCTTGATCCCCAGTAAGTCAAAAAAT
AGCTCGACATACTGTTCTTCCCCGATATCCTCCCTGATCGACCGGACGCAGAAGGCAATGTCATACCACT
TGTCCGCCCTGCCGCTTCTCCCAAGATCAATAAAGCCACTTACTTTGCCATCTTTCACAAAGATGTTGCT
GTCTCCCAGGTCGCCGTGGGAAAAGACAAGTTCCTCTTCGGGCTTTTCCGTCTTTAAAAAATCATACAGC
TCGCGCGGATCTTTAAATGGAGTGTCTTCTTCCCAGTTTTCGCAATCCACATCGGCCAGATCGTTATTCA
GTAAGTAATCCAATTCGGCTAAGCGGCTGTCTAAGCTATTCGTATAGGGACAATCCGATATGTCGATGGA
GTGAAAGAGCCTGATGCACTCCGCATACAGCTCGATAATCTTTTCAGGGCTTTGTTCATCTTCATACTCT
TCCGAGCAAAGGACGCCATCGGCCTCACTCATGAGCAGATTGCTCCAGCCATCATGCCGTTCAAAGTGCA
GGACCTTTGGAACAGGCAGCTTTCCTTCCAGCCATAGCATCATGTCCTTTTCCCGTTCCACATCATAGGT
GGTCCCTTTATACCGGCTGTCCGTCATTTTTAAATATAGGTTTTCATTTTCTCCCACCAGCTTATATACC
TTAGCAGGAGACATTCCTTCCGTATCTTTTACGCAGCGGTATTTTTCGATCAGTTTTTTCAATTCCGGTG
ATATTCTCATTTTAGCCATTTATTATTTCCTTCCTCTTTTCTACAGTATTTAAAGATACCCCAAGAAGCT
AAGGAAGGTGCGAACAAGTCCCTGATATGAGATC
Features (pLannotate 1.2.2; 19 found; start..end, strand, type, name):
     37..1014    +  CDS            insH10 (sequence withheld): INH10_ECOLI - Protein inferred from homology: Swiss-Prot protein existence level 3. Involved in the transposition of the insertion sequence IS5. From Escherichia coli (strain K12).
   1539..1563    +  misc_feature   LB T-DNA repeat: left border repeat from nopaline C58 T-DNA
   1638..3609    +  promoter       Ubi promoter: maize polyubiquitin gene promoter
   3826..5856    +  CDS            gag-pol (fragment): POL_MLVMS - Experimental evidence at protein level: Swiss-Prot protein existence level 1. [Integrase]: Catalyzes viral DNA integration into the host chromosome, by performing a series of DNA cutting and joining reactions. This enzyme activity takes place after virion entry into a cell and reverse transcription of the RNA genome in dsDNA. The first step in the integration process is 3' processing. This step requires a complex comprising the viral genome, matrix protein and integrase. This complex is called the pre-integration complex (PIC). The integrase protein removes 2 nucleotides from each
   5956..10056   +  CDS            cas9: CAS9_STRP1 - Also known as csn1 From Streptococcus pyogenes serotype M1.
  10264..11289   +  CDS            HygR: hygromycin B phosphotransferase confers resistance to hygromycin
  11300..11550   +  terminator     NOS terminator: nopaline synthase terminator and poly(A) signal
  12172..12205   -  protein_bind   loxP: Cre-mediated recombination occurs in the 8-bp core sequence (GCATACAT). Cre recombinase
  12248..12402   +  CDS            lacZα (fragment): LacZα fragment of β-galactosidase; lacZ fragment
  12468..12492   +  misc_feature   RB T-DNA repeat: right border repeat from nopaline C58 T-DNA
  12832..13233   +  CDS            Y4CG_SINFN (fragment): Protein inferred from homology: Swiss-Prot protein existence level 3. From Sinorhizobium fredii (strain NBRC 101917 / NGR234).
  13793..14422   +  CDS            pVS1 StaA: stability protein from the Pseudomonas plasmid pVS1 (Heeb et al., 2000)
  14851..15924   +  CDS            pVS1 RepA: replication protein from the Pseudomonas plasmid pVS1 (Heeb et al., 2000)
  15990..16184   +  rep_origin     pVS1 oriV: origin of replication for the Pseudomonas plasmid pVS1 (Heeb et al., 2000)
  16387..16426   +  CDS            rop (fragment): Rop protein, which maintains plasmids at low copy number; rop
  16528..16668   +  misc_feature   bom: basis of mobility region from pBR322
  16854..17442   -  rep_origin     ori: high-copy-number ColE1/pMB1/pBR322/pUC origin of replication
  17529..18323   -  CDS            KanR: aminoglycoside phosphotransferase; aphA-3; confers resistance to kanamycin
  18375..38      -  CDS            yghO (fragment) (across the origin) (sequence partly withheld): YGHO_ECOLI - Experimental evidence at transcript level: Swiss-Prot protein existence level 2. From Escherichia coli (strain K12).
