[The description below was written by a language model from this plasmid's Addgene catalogue record and pLannotate feature annotations shown in this document.]
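Description:
PE-P3-rice is a pCambia-based binary T-DNA vector of about 18.4 kb, built for prime editing in rice. The backbone has the usual arrangement for shuttling between E. coli and Agrobacterium. A high-copy ColE1/pMB1-type origin with the pBR322 bom site supports propagation in E. coli, while the pVS1 oriV with its RepA replication and StaA stability genes maintains the plasmid in Agrobacterium. A kanamycin resistance gene provides bacterial selection. Nopaline-type left and right border repeats define the segment transferred into the plant genome.

Between the borders, the maize polyubiquitin (ZmUbi) promoter drives a single long open reading frame that ends at a NOS terminator. According to the record, this frame encodes a 3xFLAG tag and four nuclear localisation signals, then the M-MLV reverse transcriptase, the Cas9 H840A nickase and four more NLS copies. The reverse transcriptase is therefore N-terminal to the nickase, and the feature table agrees, placing the MLV pol-derived fragment upstream of the S. pyogenes cas9 coding sequence. A P2A peptide links the editor to hygromycin phosphotransferase, so plant selection is co-translated with the editor from one transcript rather than coming from a separate marker cassette.

The annotation also shows a loxP site and a lacZα fragment near the right border. No pegRNA or guide expression cassette is annotated, although about 600 bp between the NOS terminator and the loxP site carry no annotation, and the record does not state how the pegRNA is supplied. The sequenced record also shows an IS5 transposase gene (insH) and a yghO fragment in the backbone outside the T-DNA, which suggests an insertion sequence of E. coli origin in the sequenced stock.
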