Addgene plasmid #185612: PE-P3-rice
Purpose: For plant prime editing in rice plants
Depositing lab: Jinxiao Yang. Depositing organization: Beijing Academy of Agriculture and Forestry Sciences. Publication: A design optimized prime editor with expanded scope and capability in plants. Xu W, Yang Y, Yang B, Krueger CJ, Xiao Q, Zhao S, Zhang L, Kang G, Wang F, Yi H, Ren W, Li L, He X, Zhang C, Zhang B, Zhao J, Yang J. Nat Plants. 2022 Jan;8(1):45-52. doi: 10.1038/s41477-021-01043-4. Epub 2021 Dec 23. PubMed 34949802.
Backbone
  Vector backbone: pCambia
  Total vector size (bp): 18409
  Vector type: CRISPR
  Selectable markers: Hygromycin
Growth in bacteria
  Bacterial resistance: Kanamycin, 50 μg/mL
  Growth temperature: 37°C
  Growth strain: DH5alpha
  Copy number: High Copy
Gene/Insert
  Gene/Insert name: 3XFLAG-4XNLS-M-MLV-nCas9(H840A)-4XNLS-P2A-Hyg
  Insert size (bp): 7671
  Promoter: ZmUbi
  Cloning method: Gibson Cloning
  Sequencing primers: 5′ gatcttgatatacttggatgatggc; 3′ tctagtaacatagatgacaccgcgc
Terms and licenses: Academic/Nonprofit Terms; Industry Terms: Not Available to Industry
How to cite: PE-P3-rice was a gift from Jinxiao Yang (Addgene plasmid # 185612 ; http://n2t.net/addgene:185612 ; RRID:Addgene_185612)
